Addgene plasmid #45496: BB-­NIC-­II-­HisN-­TET12
Depositing lab: Roman Jerala. Depositing organization: National Institute of Chemistry. Publication: Design of a single-chain polypeptide tetrahedron assembled from coiled-coil segments. Gradisar H, Bozic S, Doles T, Vengust D, Hafner-Bratkovic I, Mertelj A, Webb B, Sali A, Klavzar S, Jerala R. Nat Chem Biol. 2013 Apr 28. doi: 10.1038/nchembio.1248. PubMed 23624438.
Backbone
  Vector backbone: BB-NIC-II-HisN
  Backbone size w/o insert (bp): 2288
  Total vector size (bp): 3629
  Vector type: Bacterial Expression, Synthetic Biology
Growth in bacteria
  Bacterial resistance: Ampicillin, 100 μg/mL
  Growth temperature: 37°C
  Growth strain: DH5alpha
  Copy number: High Copy
Gene/Insert
  Gene/Insert name: TET12
  Species: Synthetic
  Insert size (bp): 1386
  Promoter: T7
  Tag / fusion protein: 6xHistidine tag (N terminal on backbone)
  Cloning method: Restriction Enzyme; 5′ cloning site NgoMIV (not destroyed); 3′ cloning site SpeI (not destroyed)
  Sequencing primers: 5′ cattaacctataaaaataggcgtatcacg; 3′ CTTTGAGTGAGCTGATACCGCTCGCC
Terms and licenses: Academic/Nonprofit Terms; Industry Terms: Not Available to Industry
How to cite: BB-­NIC-­II-­HisN-­TET12 was a gift from Roman Jerala (Addgene plasmid # 45496 ; http://n2t.net/addgene:45496 ; RRID:Addgene_45496)
