[The description below was written by a language model from this plasmid's Addgene catalogue record and pLannotate feature annotations shown in this document.]
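Description:
BB-NIC-II-HisN-TET12 is a small (about 3.6 kb) bacterial expression and synthetic-biology plasmid built on the BB-NIC-II-HisN backbone. It is maintained in E. coli at high copy through a ColE1/pUC-type origin of replication and selected with ampicillin via the β-lactamase (AmpR) gene and its native bla promoter. No lacI gene is annotated on the plasmid, so repression at the lac operator would presumably depend on repressor supplied by the host.

The payload is TET12, a fully synthetic open reading frame of roughly 1.4 kb, cloned between NgoMIV and SpeI sites that both remain intact, which is consistent with a BioBrick-style assembly format. Expression is driven by a T7 promoter followed by a lac operator and the strong ribosome binding site from phage T7 gene 10, so transcription requires a host providing T7 RNA polymerase and can be induced with IPTG. A putative bacterial terminator lies upstream of the cassette, and a T7 terminator lies downstream of the insert across the plasmid's numbering origin. The backbone contributes an N-terminal 6xHis tag for metal-affinity purification of the product. According to the associated publication, TET12 belongs to work on a single-chain polypeptide designed to fold into a tetrahedron through pairing of concatenated coiled-coil segments. The annotation software recognised only one part of the insert, a short fragment matching yeast GCN4, which is a well-known source of coiled-coil (leucine zipper) sequence. The other segments are unannotated, and the record does not list their identities. The plasmid is used for recombinant production of this designed protein in E. coli for purification and structural or self-assembly studies.
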