Features (pLannotate 1.2.2; 10 found; start..end, strand, type, name):
     10..57      +  terminator     T7 terminator: transcription terminator for bacteriophage T7 RNA polymerase
    247..835     -  rep_origin     ori: high-copy-number ColE1/pMB1/pBR322/pUC origin of replication
   1006..1866    -  CDS            AmpR: β-lactamase; bla; confers resistance to ampicillin, carbenicillin, and related antibiotics
   1867..1971    -  promoter       AmpR promoter: bla
   2061..2104    -  terminator     bacterial terminator: putative bacterial transcription terminator
   2121..2139    +  promoter       T7 promoter: promoter for bacteriophage T7 RNA polymerase
   2140..2164    +  protein_bind   lac operator: The lac repressor binds to the lac operator to inhibit transcription in E. coli. This inhibition can be relieved by adding lactose or isopropyl-β-D-thiogalactopyranoside (IPTG). lac repressor encoded by lacI
   2180..2200    +  RBS            RBS: efficient ribosome binding site from bacteriophage T7 gene 10 (Olins and Rangwala, 1989)
   2214..2231    +  CDS            7xHis (fragment): 6xHis affinity tag
   2643..2705    +  CDS            GCN4 (fragment): GCN4_YEAST - Also known as AAS101 From Saccharomyces cerevisiae (strain ATCC 204508 / S288c) (Baker's yeast).
>Addgene plasmid #45496 | BB-­NIC-­II-­HisN-­TET12 | depositor full sequence | sequence record 63930 | BB-­NIC-­II-­HisN-­TET12 sequence 3629 bps
ACTAGTTAACTAGCATAACCCCTTGGGGCCTCTAAACGGGTCTAGAGGGGTTTTTTGGCGGCCGCTGCAG
GCTTCCTCGCTCACTGACTCGCTGCGCTCGGTCGTTCGGCTGCGGCGAGCGGTATCAGCTCACTCAAAGG
CGGTAATACGGTTATCCACAGAATCAGGGGATAACGCAGGAAAGAACATGTGAGCAAAAGGCCAGCAAAA
GGCCAGGAACCGTAAAAAGGCCGCGTTGCTGGCGTTTTTCCATAGGCTCCGCCCCCCTGACGAGCATCAC
AAAAATCGACGCTCAAGTCAGAGGTGGCGAAACCCGACAGGACTATAAAGATACCAGGCGTTTCCCCCTG
GAAGCTCCCTCGTGCGCTCTCCTGTTCCGACCCTGCCGCTTACCGGATACCTGTCCGCCTTTCTCCCTTC
GGGAAGCGTGGCGCTTTCTCATAGCTCACGCTGTAGGTATCTCAGTTCGGTGTAGGTCGTTCGCTCCAAG
CTGGGCTGTGTGCACGAACCCCCCGTTCAGCCCGACCGCTGCGCCTTATCCGGTAACTATCGTCTTGAGT
CCAACCCGGTAAGACACGACTTATCGCCACTGGCAGCAGCCACTGGTAACAGGATTAGCAGAGCGAGGTA
TGTAGGCGGTGCTACAGAGTTCTTGAAGTGGTGGCCTAACTACGGCTACACTAGAAGGACAGTATTTGGT
ATCTGCGCTCTGCTGAAGCCAGTTACCTTCGGAAAAAGAGTTGGTAGCTCTTGATCCGGCAAACAAACCA
CCGCTGGTAGCGGTGGTTTTTTTGTTTGCAAGCAGCAGATTACGCGCAGAAAAAAAGGATCTCAAGAAGA
TCCTTTGATCTTTTCTACGGGGTCTGACGCTCAGTGGAACGAAAACTCACGTTAAGGGATTTTGGTCATG
AGATTATCAAAAAGGATCTTCACCTAGATCCTTTTAAATTAAAAATGAAGTTTTAAATCAATCTAAAGTA
TATATGAGTAAACTTGGTCTGACAGTTACCAATGCTTAATCAGTGAGGCACCTATCTCAGCGATCTGTCT
ATTTCGTTCATCCATAGTTGCCTGACTCCCCGTCGTGTAGATAACTACGATACGGGAGGGCTTACCATCT
GGCCCCAGTGCTGCAATGATACCGCGAGACCCACGCTCACCGGCTCCAGATTTATCAGCAATAAACCAGC
CAGCCGGAAGGGCCGAGCGCAGAAGTGGTCCTGCAACTTTATCCGCCTCCATCCAGTCTATTAATTGTTG
CCGGGAAGCTAGAGTAAGTAGTTCGCCAGTTAATAGTTTGCGCAACGTTGTTGCCATTGCTACAGGCATC
GTGGTGTCACGCTCGTCGTTTGGTATGGCTTCATTCAGCTCCGGTTCCCAACGATCAAGGCGAGTTACAT
GATCCCCCATGTTGTGCAAAAAAGCGGTTAGCTCCTTCGGTCCTCCGATCGTTGTCAGAAGTAAGTTGGC
CGCAGTGTTATCACTCATGGTTATGGCAGCACTGCATAATTCTCTTACTGTCATGCCATCCGTAAGATGC
TTTTCTGTGACTGGTGAGTACTCAACCAAGTCATTCTGAGAATAGTGTATGCGGCGACCGAGTTGCTCTT
GCCCGGCGTCAATACGGGATAATACCGCGCCACATAGCAGAACTTTAAAAGTGCTCATCATTGGAAAACG
TTCTTCGGGGCGAAAACTCTCAAGGATCTTACCGCTGTTGAGATCCAGTTCGATGTAACCCACTCGTGCA
CCCAACTGATCTTCAGCATCTTTTACTTTCACCAGCGTTTCTGGGTGAGCAAAAACAGGAAGGCAAAATG
CCGCAAAAAAGGGAATAAGGGCGACACGGAAATGTTGAATACTCATACTCTTCCTTTTTCAATATTATTG
AAGCATTTATCAGGGTTATTGTCTCATGAGCGGATACATATTTGAATGTATTTAGAAAAATAAACAAATA
GGGGTTCCGCGCACATTTCCCCGAAAAGTGCCACCTGACGTCTAAGAAACCATTATTATCATGACATTAA
CCTATAAAAATAGGCGTATCACGAGGCAGAATTTCAGATAAAAAAAATCCTTAGCTTTCGCTAAGGATGA
TTTCTGGAATTCGCGGCCGCTAATACGACTCACTATAGGGGAATTGTGAGCGGATAACAATTCCCCTCTA
GAAATAATTTTGTTTAACTTTAAGAAGGAGGTAAATAATGTATCATCACCATCACCATCACTCTAGAGCC
GGCATGAAACAGCTGGAAAAAGAGCTGAAACAGTTAGAAAAAGAACTGCAAGCAATTGAAAAACAGCTGG
CACAGCTGCAATGGAAAGCACAGGCACGTAAAAAAAAACTGGCCCAGCTGAAAAAAAAACTTCAGGCCTC
CGGCCCAGGATCCCCCGAAGATGAGATCCAGCAACTGGAAGAAGAAATCGCTCAGCTGGAACAGAAAAAC
GCAGCGCTGAAAGAGAAAAACCAGGCGCTGAAATACGGTTCCGGCCCAGGAGATATTGAACAGGAACTGG
AACGTGCAAAAGCAAGCATTCGTCGTCTGGAACAAGAAGTTAATCAAGAACGTAGCCGCATGGCATATCT
GCAAACCCTGCTGGCAAAATCAGGTCCGGGTCAGTTAGAAGACAAAGTTGAAGAACTGCTGAGCAAGAAC
TACCATCTGGAAAATGAAGTTGCCCGTCTGAAAAAACTGGTTGGTTCTGGTCCGGGTATGAAGCAATTAG
AAAAAGAGTTAAAACAACTGGAAAAAGAGTTACAGGCCATCGAGAAACAGTTAGCACAGTTACAGTGGAA
AGCCCAGGCTCGCAAAAAAAAGTTAGCCCAACTGAAGAAGAAATTACAGGCATCAGGTCCTGGTAGCCCT
GAAGATGAAATCCAGGCACTGGAAGAAAAAAACGCGCAGCTGAAACAAGAAATTGCCGCATTAGAGGAAA
AAAACCAGGCACTGAAATACGGTTCTGGTCCTGGTCAACTGGAAGATAAGGTGGAAGAATTACTGTCGAA
AAACTATCATTTAGAAAACGAAGTGGCACGCCTGAAAAAGTTAGTTGGTAGCGGTCCAGGTAGTCCAGAA
GATAAAATCGCCCAGTTAAAACAGAAAATCCAGGCCCTGAAACAAGAGAATCAGCAGCTGGAAGAGGAAA
ATGCAGCACTGGAATATGGCAGCGGTCCTGGCTCTCCCGAAGATGAAAACGCTGCCTTAGAAGAGAAAAT
TGCGCAACTGAAGCAGAAGAATGCCGCACTGAAAGAGGAAATTCAGGCCCTGGAATACGGCTCAGGTCCA
GGTTCTCCTGAGGACAAAATCGCACAATTAAAAGAAGAAAACCAACAGCTGGAACAGAAAATTCAAGCCT
TAAAAGAAGAGAACGCTGCCCTGGAATATGGTTCTGGCCCTGGCGATATCGAACAAGAATTAGAAAGAGC
CAAAGCCAGTATCCGTCGTTTAGAACAAGAGGTAAACCAAGAGCGTTCACGTATGGCATATTTACAGACA
CTGCTGGCCAAAAGTGGTCCTGGCTCCCCAGAGGATAAAAATGCCGCTTTAAAAGAGGAAATCCAAGCCT
TAGAAGAGGAAAACCAGGCGTTAGAGGAAAAGATTGCTCAGCTGAAGTATGGTTCCGGA
