>Addgene plasmid #45496 | BB-­NIC-­II-­HisN-­TET12 | addgene partial sequence | sequence record 66240 | T7 5'-TAATACGACTCACTATAGGG-3'
ATTTTGTTTAACTTTAAGAAGGAGGTAAATAATGTATCATCACCATCACCATCACTCTAGAGCCGGCATG
AAACAGCTGGAAAAAGAGCTGAAACAGTTAGAAAAAGAACTGCAAGCAATTGAAAAACAGCTGGCACAGC
TGCAATGGAAAGCACAGGCACGTAAAAAAAAACTGGCCCAGCTGAAAAAAAAACTTCAGGCCTCCGGCCC
AGGATCCCCCGAAGATGAGATCCAGCAACTGGAAGAAGAAATCGCTCAGCTGGAACAGAAAAACGCAGCG
CTGAAAGAGAAAAACCAGGCGCTGAAATACGGTTCCGGCCCAGGAGATATTGAACAGGAACTGGAACGTG
CAAAAGCAAGCATTCGTCGTCTGGAACAAGAAGTTAATCAAGAACGTAGCCGCATGGCATATCTGCAAAC
CCTGCTGGCAAAATCAGGTCCGGGTCAGTTAGAAGACAAAGTTGAAGAACTGCTGAGCAAGAACTACCAT
CTGGAAAATGAAGTTGCCCGTCTGAAAAAACTGGTTGGTTCTGGTCCGGGTATGAAGCAATTAGAAAAAG
AGTTAAAACAACTGGAAAAAGAGTTACAGGCCATCGAGAAACAGTTAGCACAGTTACAGTGGAAAGCCCA
GGCTCGCAAAAAAAAGTTAGCCCAACTGAAGAAGAAATTACAGGCATCAGGTCCTGGTAGCCCTGAAGAT
GAAATCCAGGCACTGGAAGAAAAAAACGCGCAGCTGAAACAAGAAATTGCCGCATTAGAGGAAAAAAACC
AGGCACTGAAATACGGTTCTGGTCCTGGTCAACTGGAAGATAAGGTGGAAGAATTACTGT
